>Addgene plasmid #128201 | pFH88 | addgene full sequence | sequence record 252921 | Addgene NGS Result
GGGTCTCAAGCATTGTCTTCGCAGCTGGCACGACAGGTTTCCCGACTGGAAAGCGGGCAGTGAGCGCAAC
GCAATTAATGTGAGTTAGCTCACTCATTAGGCACCCCAGGCTTTACACTTTATGCTTCCGGCTCGTATGT
TGTGTGGAATTGTGAGCGGATAACAATTTCACACAGGAAACAGCTATGACCATGATTACGCCAAGCTTGC
ATGCCTGCAGGTCGACTCTAGAGGATCCCCGGGTACCGAGCTCGAATTCACTGGCCGTCGTTTTACAACG
TCGTGACTGGGAAAACCCTGGCGTTACCCAACTTAATCGCCTTGCAGCACATCCCCCTTTCGCCAGCTGG
CGTAATAGCGAAGAGGCCCGCACCGATCGCCCTTCCCAACAGTTGCGCAGCCTGAATGGCGAATGGCGCC
TGATGCGGTATTTTCTCCTTACGCATCTGTGCGGTATTTCACACCGCATATGGTGCACTCTCAGTACAAT
CTGCTCTGATGCCGCATAGTTAAGCCAGCCCCGACACCCGCCAACACCCGCTGACGCGCCCTGACGGGCT
TGTCTGCTCCCGGCATCCGCTTACAGACAAGCTGTGACGAAGACAAGTTTTAGTACTCTGGAAACAGAAT
CTACTAAAACAAGGCAAAATGCCGTGTTTATCTCGTCAACTTGTTGGCGAGATTTTTTTTTCGCTTGAGA
CCGAGGCTAGGTGGAGGCTCAGTGATGATAAGTCTGCGATGGTGGATGCATGTGTCATGGTCATAGCTGT
TTCCTGTGTGAAATTGTTATCCGCTCAGAGGGCACAATCCTATTCCGCGCTATCCGACAATCTCCAAGAC
ATTAGGTGGAGTTCAGTTCGGCGTATGGCATATGTCGCTGGAAAGAACATGTGAGCAAAAGGCCAGCAAA
AGGCCAGGAACCGTAAAAAGGCCGCGTTGCTGGCGTTTTTCCATAGGCTCCGCCCCCCTGACGAGCATCA
CAAAAATCGACGCTCAAGTCAGAGGTGGCGAAACCCGACAGGACTATAAAGATACCAGGCGTTTCCCCCT
GGAAGCTCCCTCGTGCGCTCTCCTGTTCCGACCCTGCCGCTTACCGGATACCTGTCCGCCTTTCTCCCTT
CGGGAAGCGTGGCGCTTTCTCATAGCTCACGCTGTAGGTATCTCAGTTCGGTGTAGGTCGTTCGCTCCAA
GCTGGGCTGTGTGCACGAACCCCCCGTTCAGCCCGACCGCTGCGCCTTATCCGGTAACTATCGTCTTGAG
TCCAACCCGGTAAGACACGACTTATCGCCACTGGCAGCAGCCACTGGTAACAGGATTAGCAGAGCGAGGT
ATGTAGGCGGTGCTACAGAGTTCTTGAAGTGGTGGCCTAACTACGGCTACACTAGAAGAACAGTATTTGG
TATCTGCGCTCTGCTGAAGCCAGTTACCTTCGGAAAAAGAGTTGGTAGCTCTTGATCCGGCAAACAAACC
ACCGCTGGTAGCGGTGGTTTTTTTGTTTGCAAGCAGCAGATTACGCGCAGAAAAAAAGGATCTCAAGAAG
ATCCTTTGATCTTTTCTACGGGGTCTGACGCTCTATTCAACAAAGCCGCCGTCCCGTCAAGTCAGCGTAA
ATGGGTAGGGGGCTTCAAATCGTCCGCTCTGCCAGTGTTACAACCAATTAACAAATTCTGATTAGAAAAA
CTCATCGAGCATCAAATGAAACTGCAATTTATTCATATCAGGATTATCAATACCATATTTTTGAAAAAGC
CGTTTCTGTAATGAAGGAGAAAACTCACCGAGGCAGTTCCATAGGATGGCAAGATCCTGGTATCGGTCTG
CGATTCCGACTCGTCCAACATCAATACAACCTATTAATTTCCCCTCGTCAAAAATAAGGTTATCAAGTGA
GAAATCACCATGAGTGACGACTGAATCCGGTGAGAATGGCAAAAGCTTATGCATTTCTTTCCAGACTTGT
TCAACAGGCCAGCCATTACGCTCGTCATCAAAATCACTCGCATCAACCAAACCGTTATTCATTCGTGATT
GCGCCTGAGCGAGACGAAATACGCGATCGCTGTTAAAAGGACAATTACAAACAGGAATCGAATGCAACCG
GCGCAGGAACACTGCCAGCGCATCAACAATATTTTCACCTGAATCAGGATATTCTTCTAATACCTGGAAT
GCTGTTTTCCCGGGGATCGCAGTGGTGAGTAACCATGCATCATCAGGAGTACGGATAAAATGCTTGATGG
TCGGAAGAGGCATAAATTCCGTCAGCCAGTTTAGTCTGACCATCTCATCTGTAACATCATTGGCAACGCT
ACCTTTGCCATGTTTCAGAAACAACTCTGGCGCATCGGGCTTCCCATACAATCGATAGATTGTCGCACCT
GATTGCCCGACATTATCGCGAGCCCATTTATACCCATATAAATCAGCATCCATGTTGGAATTTAATCGCG
GCCTCGAGCAAGACGTTTCCCGTTGAATATGGCTCATAACACCCCTTGTATTACTGTTTATGTAAGCAGA
CAGTTTTATTGTTCATGATGATATATTTTTATCTTGTGCAATGTAACATCAGAGATTTTGAGACACAACG
TGGCTTTCCCCCGCCGCTCTAGAACTAGTGGATCCAAATAAAACGAAAGGCTCAGTCGAAAGACTGGGCC
TTTCGTTTTATCTGTTGTTTGTCGCATTATACGAGACGTCCAGGTTGGGATACCTGAAACAAAACCCATC
GTACGGCCAAGGAAGTCTCCAATAACTGTGATCCACCACAAGCGCCAGGGTTTTCCCAGTCACGACGTTG
TAAAACGACGGCCAGTCATGCATAATCCGCACGCATCTGGAATAAGGAAGTGCCATTCCGCCTGACCT
Features (pLannotate 1.2.2; 13 found; start..end, strand, type, name):
     21..63      +  CDS            lacI (fragment): lac repressor; lacI; The lac repressor binds to the lac operator to inhibit transcription in E. coli. This inhibition can be relieved by adding lactose or isopropyl-β-D-thiogalactopyranoside (IPTG).
     76..97      +  protein_bind   CAP binding site: CAP binding activates transcription in the presence of cAMP. E. coli catabolite activator protein
    112..142     +  promoter       lac promoter: promoter for the E. coli lac operon
    150..166     +  protein_bind   lac operator: The lac repressor binds to the lac operator to inhibit transcription in E. coli. This inhibition can be relieved by adding lactose or isopropyl-β-D-thiogalactopyranoside (IPTG). lac repressor encoded by lacI
    203..259     -  misc_feature   MCS: pUC18/19 multiple cloning site
    256..413     +  CDS            lacZα (fragment): LacZα fragment of β-galactosidase; lacZ fragment
    419..518     -  misc_feature   bom (fragment): basis of mobility region from pBR322
    607..682     +  misc_RNA       Sa gRNA scaffold: guide RNA scaffold for the Staphylococcus aureus CRISPR/Cas9 system
    948..1536    -  rep_origin     ori: high-copy-number ColE1/pMB1/pBR322/pUC origin of replication
   1672..2487    -  CDS            KanR: aminoglycoside phosphotransferase; aph(3')-Ia; confers resistance to kanamycin in bacteria or G418 (Geneticin®) in eukaryotes
   2603..2625    +  misc_feature   MCS (fragment): pBluescript multiple cloning site
   2625..2671    +  terminator     rrnB T1 terminator: transcription terminator T1 from the E. coli rrnB gene
   2773..2816    -  CDS            lacZα (fragment): LacZα fragment of β-galactosidase; lacZ fragment
