[The description below was written by a language model from this plasmid's Addgene catalogue record and pLannotate feature annotations shown in this document.]
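Description:
pFH88 is a small (about 2.9 kb) synthetic module plasmid built on the pTwist-Kan backbone, belonging to a modular cloning toolkit for genome editing in plants. It is maintained in E. coli through a high-copy ColE1/pUC-type origin of replication and selected with kanamycin via the aph(3')-Ia aminoglycoside phosphotransferase gene (KanR). It carries no plant selection marker, plant origin or T-DNA elements in the annotated features, so it functions as a parts donor rather than as a vector delivered to plants directly.

The payload is the guide RNA scaffold for the Staphylococcus aureus CRISPR/Cas9 system, the invariant structural portion of the sgRNA that SaCas9 binds. No promoter for the sgRNA is present in the plasmid: the record states that the module is meant to be combined with a separate TaU3 promoter module (pFH33), which would supply the promoter needed to drive guide transcription in the assembled expression unit. Upstream of the scaffold the annotation shows a lac regulatory region (CAP binding site, lac promoter and lac operator) followed by a pUC-type multiple cloning site and a partial lacZα coding sequence. Such an arrangement is commonly used as a blue/white screening cassette that is displaced during cloning, although the record does not say how it is used here or how the target-specific spacer is introduced. Other annotated pieces, including lacI, bom and additional lacZα fragments and an rrnB T1 terminator, appear to be backbone remnants. The construct is used to assemble SaCas9 sgRNA expression cassettes for plant genome editing.
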