Addgene plasmid #128201: pFH88
Purpose: sgRNA backbone for SaCas9, combine with TaU3 promoter module (pFH33)
Depositing lab: Vladimir Nekrasov. Depositing organization: Rothamsted Research. Publication: A modular cloning toolkit for genome editing in plants. Hahn F, Korolev A, Sanjurjo Loures L, Nekrasov V. BMC Plant Biol. 2020 Apr 23;20(1):179. doi: 10.1186/s12870-020-02388-2. PubMed 32326901.
Backbone
  Vector backbone: pTwist-Kan
  Backbone manufacturer: Twist Biosciences
  Vector type: Plant Expression, CRISPR, Synthetic Biology
Growth in bacteria
  Bacterial resistance: Kanamycin, 50 μg/mL
  Growth temperature: 37°C
  Growth strain: DH5alpha
  Copy number: High Copy
Gene/Insert
  Gene/Insert name: sgRNA backbone for SaCas9, combine with TaU3 promoter module (pFH33)
  Species: Synthetic
Terms and licenses: Academic/Nonprofit Terms; Industry Terms: Not Available to Industry
How to cite: pFH88 was a gift from Vladimir Nekrasov (Addgene plasmid # 128201 ; http://n2t.net/addgene:128201 ; RRID:Addgene_128201)
